Addgene plasmid #72761: pAWSV-8
Purpose: pBT264-[miR-126]
Depositing lab: Timothy Lu. Depositing organization: Massachusetts Institute of Technology. Publication: Massively parallel high-order combinatorial genetics in human cells. Wong AS, Choi GC, Cheng AA, Purcell O, Lu TK. Nat Biotechnol. 2015 Sep;33(9):952-61. doi: 10.1038/nbt.3326. Epub 2015 Aug 17. PubMed 26280411.
Backbone
  Vector backbone: pBT264
Growth in bacteria
  Bacterial resistance: Ampicillin, 100 μg/mL
  Growth temperature: 37°C
  Growth strain: DH5alpha
  Copy number: Unknown
Gene/Insert
  Gene/Insert name: [miR-126]
Terms and licenses: Academic/Nonprofit Terms; Industry Terms: Not Available to Industry
How to cite: pAWSV-8 was a gift from Timothy Lu (Addgene plasmid # 72761 ; http://n2t.net/addgene:72761 ; RRID:Addgene_72761)
