[The description below was written by a language model from this plasmid's Addgene catalogue record and pLannotate feature annotations shown in this document.]
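Description:
pAWSV-8 is a small (about 4.4 kb) bacterial cloning plasmid built on the pBT264 backbone and carrying a miR-126 microRNA insert; the record summarises it simply as pBT264-[miR-126]. The annotated backbone has the layout of a pBluescript-type phagemid. It includes a high-copy ColE1/pUC origin for replication in E. coli, an ampicillin resistance gene (β-lactamase) under its own promoter for selection, and an f1 origin that allows single-stranded DNA production. A lac promoter/operator region with a CAP binding site and a lacZα fragment flanks the cloning region, alongside a residual lacI fragment. T7 and T3 phage promoters bracket the insert in opposing orientations. Although the origin is annotated as a high-copy type, the catalogue lists copy number as unknown.

The insert region lies between the T7 and T3 promoters. Within it the annotation identifies a mir-126 non-coding RNA element of roughly 70 nt, matching the microRNA precursor family, with an SV40 polyadenylation signal on the same strand downstream of it. Several hundred bases on either side of the hairpin are unannotated. No mammalian promoter is detected in the feature table, so the record does not establish whether the plasmid can express the microRNA in mammalian cells by itself. The species origin of the miR-126 sequence is also not stated.

The associated publication concerns massively parallel, high-order combinatorial genetics in human cells. This suggests the plasmid serves as a storage or source vector holding a single microRNA element for assembly into combinatorial constructs. However, the record does not describe that workflow or any barcode or assembly sites.
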