Features (pLannotate 1.2.2; 13 found; start..end, strand, type, name):
     33..461     -  rep_origin     f1 ori (sequence partly withheld): f1 bacteriophage origin of replication; arrow indicates direction of (+) strand synthesis
    466..623     -  CDS            lacZα (fragment): LacZα fragment of β-galactosidase; lacZ fragment
    626..644     +  promoter       T7 promoter: promoter for bacteriophage T7 RNA polymerase
   1175..1256    -  polyA_signal   SV40 poly(A) signal: SV40 polyadenylation signal
   1440..1512    -  ncRNA          mir-126: Accession: RF00701 - microRNA mir-126
   2220..2238    -  promoter       T3 promoter: promoter for bacteriophage T3 RNA polymerase
   2283..2299    -  protein_bind   lac operator: The lac repressor binds to the lac operator to inhibit transcription in E. coli. This inhibition can be relieved by adding lactose or isopropyl-β-D-thiogalactopyranoside (IPTG). lac repressor encoded by lacI
   2307..2337    -  promoter       lac promoter: promoter for the E. coli lac operon
   2352..2373    -  protein_bind   CAP binding site: CAP binding activates transcription in the presence of cAMP. E. coli catabolite activator protein
   2386..2478    -  CDS            lacI (fragment): lac repressor; lacI; The lac repressor binds to the lac operator to inhibit transcription in E. coli. This inhibition can be relieved by adding lactose or isopropyl-β-D-thiogalactopyranoside (IPTG).
   2661..3249    -  rep_origin     ori: high-copy-number ColE1/pMB1/pBR322/pUC origin of replication
   3420..4280    -  CDS            AmpR: β-lactamase; bla; confers resistance to ampicillin, carbenicillin, and related antibiotics
   4281..4385    -  promoter       AmpR promoter: bla
>Addgene plasmid #72761 | pAWSV-8 | depositor full sequence | sequence record 133545 | pAWSV-8 sequence 4405 bps
CACCTAAATTGTAAGCGTTAATATTTTGTTAAAATTCGCGTTAAATTTTTGTTAAATCAGCTCATTTTTT
AACCAATAGGCCGAAATCGGCAAAATCCCTTATAAATCAAAAGAATAGACCGAGATAGGGT
[37 nt withheld, positions 132-168]
AAAGAACGTGGACTCCAACGTCAAAGG
[49 nt withheld, positions 196-244]
T
[91 nt withheld, positions 246-336]
G
[124 nt withheld, positions 338-461]
CCCATTCGCCATTCAGGCTGCGCAACTGTTGGGAAGGGCGATCGGTGCGGGCCTCTTCGCTATTACGCCA
GCTGGCGAAAGGGGGATGTGCTGCAAGGCGATTAAGTTGGGTAACGCCAGGGTTTTCCCAGTCACGACGT
TGTAAAACGACGGCCAGTGAATTGTAATACGACTCACTATAGGGCGAATTGGGTACAGGCGCGCCTCAGC
CTAAAGCTTTTTCCCCGTATCCCCCCAGGTGTCTGCAGGCTCAAAGAGCAGCGAGAAGCGTTCAGAGGAA
AGCGATCCCGTGCCACCTTCCCCGTGCCCGGGCTGTCCCCGCACGCTGCCGGCTCGGGGATGCGGGGGGA
GCGCCGGACCGGAGCGGAGCCCCGGGCGGCTCGCTGCTGCCCCCTAGCGGGGGAGGGACGTAATTACATC
CCTGGGGGCTTTGGGGGGGGGCTGTCCCCGTGCACTCAGCCTAAAGCTTTTTCCCCGTATCCCCCCAGGT
GTCTGCAGGCTCAAAGAGCAGCGAGAAGCGTTCAGAGGAAAGCGATCCCGTGCCACCTTCCCCGTGCCCG
GGCTGTCCCCGCACGCTGCCGGCTCGGGGATGCGGGGGGAGCGCCGGACCGGAGCGGAGCCCCGGGCGGC
TCGCTGCTGCCCCCTAGCGGGGGAGGGACGTAATTACATCCCTGGGGGCTTTGGGGGGGGGCTGTCCCCA
CTAGTGATTCGAGGCAGTGAAAAAAATGCTTTATTTGTGAAATTTGTGATGCTATTGCTTTATTTGTAAC
CATTATAAGCTGCAATAAACAAGTTAACAACAACAATTGTGGTAACGGAATTCCGTTGCGGATCCGCCTG
CCTGGCGCTGGCCAGAGGTCTCAGGGCTATGCCGCCTAAGTACGTCGGGGCGGGTGGCTCTGCGCAGAGG
CTCAGGGTCCCGGCCACGCTGAGGGAGGTCAAGGCTGAGGTCTCAGCGGCGCTTTCGATGCGGTGCCGTG
GACGGCGCATTATTACTCACGGTACGAGTTTGAAGTGTCACAGCGCGTACCAAAAGTAATAATGTCCCGT
CGCCAGCGGAGGCGTGGCGTCTTCCAGAATGCTGCGCTGGATGCAGACAGGACCCCGGGACGGGGCACTT
CTGCCTTCTTGGCTGATATGAGGCTCCGGGCAACCTGCCCCCAGTTCTCGGGAACCCACCTATCCTCCCT
CCCCATCCTCCCTCCCTGGAGAGGGAGTCCCCACCGCCTTCCAGATCTTCAGCCTAAAGCTTTTTCCCCG
TATCCCCCCAGGTGTCTGCAGGCTCAAAGAGCAGCGAGAAGCGTTCAGAGGAAAGCGATCCCGTGCCACC
TTCCCCGTGCCCGGGCTGTCCCCGCACGCTGCCGGCTCGGGGATGCGGGGGGAGCGCCGGACCGGAGCGG
AGCCCCGGGCGGCTCGCTGCTGCCCCCTAGCGGGGGAGGGACGTAATTACATCCCTGGGGGCTTTGGGGG
GGGGCTGTCCCCGTGCACTCAGCCTAAAGCTTTTTCCCCGTATCCCCCCAGGTGTCTGCAGGCTCAAAGA
GCAGCGAGAAGCGTTCAGAGGAAAGCGATCCCGTGCCACCTTCCCCGTGCCCGGGCTGTCCCCGCACGCT
GCCGGCTCGGGGATGCGGGGGGAGCGCCGGACCGGAGCGGAGCCCCGGGCGGCTCGCTGCTGCCCCCTAG
CGGGGGAGGGACGTAATTACATCCCTGGGGGCTTTGGGGGGGGGCTGTCCCCATTTAAATCAGCTCCAGC
TTTTGTTCCCTTTAGTGAGGGTTAATTTCGAGCTTGGCGTAATCATGGTCATAGCTGTTTCCTGTGTGAA
ATTGTTATCCGCTCACAATTCCACACAACATACGAGCCGGAAGCATAAAGTGTAAAGCCTGGGGTGCCTA
ATGAGTGAGCTAACTCACATTAATTGCGTTGCGCTCACTGCCCGCTTTCCAGTCGGGAAACCTGTCGTGC
CAGCTGCATTAATGAATCGGCCAACGCGCGGGGAGAGGCGGTTTGCGTATTGGGCGCTCTTCCGCTTCCT
CGCTCACTGACTCGCTGCGCTCGGTCGTTCGGCTGCGGCGAGCGGTATCAGCTCACTCAAAGGCGGTAAT
ACGGTTATCCACAGAATCAGGGGATAACGCAGGAAAGAACATGTGAGCAAAAGGCCAGCAAAAGGCCAGG
AACCGTAAAAAGGCCGCGTTGCTGGCGTTTTTCCATAGGCTCCGCCCCCCTGACGAGCATCACAAAAATC
GACGCTCAAGTCAGAGGTGGCGAAACCCGACAGGACTATAAAGATACCAGGCGTTTCCCCCTGGAAGCTC
CCTCGTGCGCTCTCCTGTTCCGACCCTGCCGCTTACCGGATACCTGTCCGCCTTTCTCCCTTCGGGAAGC
GTGGCGCTTTCTCATAGCTCACGCTGTAGGTATCTCAGTTCGGTGTAGGTCGTTCGCTCCAAGCTGGGCT
GTGTGCACGAACCCCCCGTTCAGCCCGACCGCTGCGCCTTATCCGGTAACTATCGTCTTGAGTCCAACCC
GGTAAGACACGACTTATCGCCACTGGCAGCAGCCACTGGTAACAGGATTAGCAGAGCGAGGTATGTAGGC
GGTGCTACAGAGTTCTTGAAGTGGTGGCCTAACTACGGCTACACTAGAAGGACAGTATTTGGTATCTGCG
CTCTGCTGAAGCCAGTTACCTTCGGAAAAAGAGTTGGTAGCTCTTGATCCGGCAAACAAACCACCGCTGG
TAGCGGTGGTTTTTTTGTTTGCAAGCAGCAGATTACGCGCAGAAAAAAAGGATCTCAAGAAGATCCTTTG
ATCTTTTCTACGGGGTCTGACGCTCAGTGGAACGAAAACTCACGTTAAGGGATTTTGGTCATGAGATTAT
CAAAAAGGATCTTCACCTAGATCCTTTTAAATTAAAAATGAAGTTTTAAATCAATCTAAAGTATATATGA
GTAAACTTGGTCTGACAGTTACCAATGCTTAATCAGTGAGGCACCTATCTCAGCGATCTGTCTATTTCGT
TCATCCATAGTTGCCTGACTCCCCGTCGTGTAGATAACTACGATACGGGAGGGCTTACCATCTGGCCCCA
GTGCTGCAATGATACCGCGAGACCCACGCTCACCGGCTCCAGATTTATCAGCAATAAACCAGCCAGCCGG
AAGGGCCGAGCGCAGAAGTGGTCCTGCAACTTTATCCGCCTCCATCCAGTCTATTAATTGTTGCCGGGAA
GCTAGAGTAAGTAGTTCGCCAGTTAATAGTTTGCGCAACGTTGTTGCCATTGCTACAGGCATCGTGGTGT
CACGCTCGTCGTTTGGTATGGCTTCATTCAGCTCCGGTTCCCAACGATCAAGGCGAGTTACATGATCCCC
CATGTTGTGCAAAAAAGCGGTTAGCTCCTTCGGTCCTCCGATCGTTGTCAGAAGTAAGTTGGCCGCAGTG
TTATCACTCATGGTTATGGCAGCACTGCATAATTCTCTTACTGTCATGCCATCCGTAAGATGCTTTTCTG
TGACTGGTGAGTACTCAACCAAGTCATTCTGAGAATAGTGTATGCGGCGACCGAGTTGCTCTTGCCCGGC
GTCAATACGGGATAATACCGCGCCACATAGCAGAACTTTAAAAGTGCTCATCATTGGAAAACGTTCTTCG
GGGCGAAAACTCTCAAGGATCTTACCGCTGTTGAGATCCAGTTCGATGTAACCCACTCGTGCACCCAACT
GATCTTCAGCATCTTTTACTTTCACCAGCGTTTCTGGGTGAGCAAAAACAGGAAGGCAAAATGCCGCAAA
AAAGGGAATAAGGGCGACACGGAAATGTTGAATACTCATACTCTTCCTTTTTCAATATTATTGAAGCATT
TATCAGGGTTATTGTCTCATGAGCGGATACATATTTGAATGTATTTAGAAAAATAAACAAATAGGGGTTC
CGCGCACATTTCCCCGAAAAGTGC
