>Addgene plasmid #72761 | pAWSV-8 | addgene partial sequence | sequence record 136778 | SV40pA-R 5'-GAAATTTGTGATGCTATTGC-3'
GTTAACAACAACAATTGTGGTAACGGAATTCCGTTGCGGATCCGCCTGCCTGGCGCTGGCCAGAGGTCTC
AGGGCTATGCCGCCTAAGTACGTCGGGGCGGGTGGCTCTGCGCAGAGGCTCAGGGTCCCGGCCACGCTGA
GGGAGGTCAAGGCTGAGGTCTCAGCGGCGCTTTCGATGCGGTGCCGTGGACGGCGCATTATTACTCACGG
TACGAGTTTGAAGTGTCACAGCGCGTACCAAAAGTAATAATGTCCCGTCGCCAGCGGAGGCGTGGCGTCT
TCCAGAATGCTGCGCTGGATGCAGACAGGACCCCGGGACGGGGCACTTCTGCCTTCTTGGCTGATATGAG
GCTCCGGGCAACCTGCCCCCAGTTCTCGGGAACCCACCTATCCTCCCTCCCCATCCTCCCTCCCTGGAGA
GGGAGTCCCCACCGCCTTCCAGATCTTCAGCCTAAAGCTTTTTCCCCGTATCCCCCCAGGTGTCTGCAGG
CTCAAAGAGCAGCGAGAAGCGTTCAGAGGAAAGCGATCCCGTGCCACCTTCCCCGTGCCCGGGCTGTCCC
CGCACGCTGCCGGCTCGGGGATGCGGGGGGAGCGCCGGACCGGAGCGGAGCCCCGGGCGGCTCGCTGCTG
CCCCCTAGCGGGGGAGGGACGTAATTACATCCCTGGGGGCTTTGGGGGGGGGCTGTCCCCGTGCACTCAG
CCTAAAGCTTTTTCCCCGTATCCCCCCAGGTGTCTGCAGGCTCAAAGAGCAGCGAGAAGCGTTCAGAGGA
AAGCGATCCCGTGCCACCTTCCCCGTGCCCGGGCTGTCCCCGCACGCTGCCGGCTCGGGGATGCGGG
