>Addgene plasmid #72761 | pAWSV-8 | addgene partial sequence | sequence record 136779 | M13-Rev 5'-CAGGAAACAGCTATGACC-3'
AGGGAACAAAAGCTGGAGCTGATTTAAATGGGGACAGCCCCCCCCCAAAGCCCCCAGGGATGTAATTACG
TCCCTCCCCCGCTAGGGGGCAGCAGCGAGCCGCCCGGGGCTCCGCTCCGGTCCGGCGCTCCCCCCGCATC
CCCGAGCCGGCAGCGTGCGGGGACAGCCCGGGCACGGGGAAGGTGGCACGGGATCGCTTTCCTCTGAACG
CTTCTCGCTGCTCTTTGAGCCTGCAGACACCTGGGGGGATACGGGGAAAAAGCTTTAGGCTGAGTGCACG
GGGACAGCCCCCCCCCAAAGCCCCCAGGGATGTAATTACGTCCCTCCCCCGCTAGGGGGCAGCAGCGAGC
CGCCCGGGGCTCCGCTCCGGTCCGGCGCTCCCCCCGCATCCCCGAGCCGGCAGCGTGCGGGGACAGCCCG
GGCACGGGGAAGGTGGCACGGGATCGCTTTCCTCTGAACGCTTCTCGCTGCTCTTTGAGCCTGCAGACAC
CTGGGGGGATACGGGGAAAAAGCTTTAGGCTGAAGATCTGGAAGGCGGTGGGGACTCCCTCTCCAGGGAG
GGAGGATGGGGA
